>Addgene plasmid #236790 | MCUb-HA-pLYS5 | addgene full sequence | sequence record 469944 | Addgene NGS Result
AAAAAAAATTAGTCAGCCATGGGGCGGAGAATGGGCGGAACTGGGCGGAGTTAGGGGCGGGATGGGCGGA
GTTAGGGGCGGGATAGCTAGAGCCAGACATGATAAGATACATTGATGAGTTTGGACAAACCACAACTAGA
ATGCAGTGAAAAAAATGCTTTATTTGTGAAATTTGTGATGCTATTGCTTTATTTGTAACCATTATAAGCT
GCAATAAACAAGTTCCTCTCACTCTCTGATATTCATTTCTTTGCAAGTTATAAATACTGAATAATAAGAT
GACATGAACTACTACTGCTAGAGATTTTCCACACTGACTAAAAGGGTCTGAGGGATCTCTAGTTACCAGA
GTCACACAACAGACGGGCACACACTACTTGAAGCACTCAAGGCAAGCTTTATTGAGGCTTAAGCAGTGGG
TTCCCTAGTTAGCCAGAGAGCTCCCAGGCTCAGATCTGGTCTAACCAGAGAGACCCAGTACAAGCAAAAA
GCAGATCTTGTCTTCGTTGGGAGTGAATTAGCCCTTCCAGTCCCCCCTTTTCTTTTAAAAAGTGGCTAAG
ATCTACAGCTGCCTTGTAAGTCATTGGTCTTAAAGAGCTTGGCTGCAGGTCGACGGATCTGCACCCAATC
GGCAGGCACGGGCGGCGATCTCCAATCTGCGGGATCAGTCAGATCACCCGAGTGCGTGGGCATGACAATC
GTGCCCTGGGGACCAACACAATCCAGAAGGGCCTGAATCACTGCGACCGGCCCTCCCGCGACCCAGCCGA
GCGAGCTTAGCGAACTGTGGACGAGAACTGTGCCACCAAGCGTAAGGCCGTTCTCTCGCATTTGCCTTGC
TAGGCTCGCGCGAGTTGCTGGCTGAGGCGTTCTCGAAATCAGCTCTTGTTCGGTCGGCATCTACTCTATT
CCTTTGCCCTCGGACGAGTGCTGGGGCGTCGGTTTCCACTATCGGCGAGTACTTCTACACAGCCATCGGT
CCAGACGGCCGCGCTTCTGCGGGCGATTTGTGTACGCCCGACAGTCCCGGCTCCGGATCGGACGATTGCG
TCGCATCGACCCTGCGCCCAAGCTGCATCATCGAAATTGCCGTCAACCAAGCTCTGATAGAGTTGGTCAA
GACCAATGCGGAGCATATACGCCCGGAGCCGCGGCGATCCTGCAAGCTCCGGATGCCTCCGCTCGAAGTA
GCGCGTCTGCTGCTCCATACAAGCCAACCACGGCCTCCAGAAGAAGATGTTGGCGACCTCGTATTGGGAA
TCCCCGAACATCGCCTCGCTCCAGTCAATGACCGCTGTTATGCGGCCATTGTCCGTCAGGACATTGTTGG
AGCCGAAATCCGCGTGCACGAGGTGCCGGACTTCGGGGCAGTCCTCGGCCCAAAGCATCAGCTCATCGAG
AGCCTGCGCGACGGACGCACTGACGGTGTCGTCCATCACAGTTTGCCAGTGATACACATGGGGATCAGCA
ATCGCGCATATGAAATCACGCCATGTAGTGTATTGACCGATTCCTTGCGGTCCGAATGGGCCGAACCCGC
TCGTCTGGCTAAGATCGGCCGCAGCGATCGCATCCATGGCCTCCGCGACCGGCTGCAGAACAGCGGGCAG
TTCGGTTTCAGGCAGGTCTTGCAACGTGACACCCTGTGCACGGCGGGAGATGCAATAGGTCAGGCTCTCG
CTGAATTCCCCAATGTCAAGCACTTCCGGAATCGGGAGCGCGGCCGATGCAAAGTGCCGATAAACATAAC
GATCTTTGTAGAAACCATCGGCGCAGCTATTTACCCGCAGGACATATCCACGCCCTCCTACATCGAAGCT
GAAAGCACGAGATTCTTCGCCCTCCGAGAGCTGCATCAGGTCGGAGACGCTGTCGAACTTTTCGATCAGA
AACTTCTCGACAGACGTCGCGGTGAGTTCAGGCTTTTTCATGGTGGCGGGATGCAGGTCGAAAGGCCCGG
AGATGAGGAAGAGGAGAACAGCGCGGCAGACGTGCGCTTTTGAAGCGTGCAGAATGCCGGGCCTCCGGAG
GACCTTCGGGCGCCCGCCCCGCCCCTGAGCCCGCCCCTGAGCCCGCCCCCGGACCCACCCCTTCCCAGCC
TCTGAGCCCAGAAAGCGAAGGAGCAAAGCTGCTATTGGCCGCTGCCCCAAAGGCCTACCCGCTTCCATTG
CTCAGCGGTGCTGTCCATCTGCACGAGACTAGTGAGACGTGCGGCTTCCGTTTGTCACGTCCGGCACGCC
GCGAACCGCAAGGAACCTTCCCGACTTAGGGGCGGAGCAGGAAGCGTCGCCGGGGGGCCCACAAGGGTAG
CGGCGAAGATCCGGGTGACGCTGCGAACGGACGTGAAGAATGTGCGAGACCCAGGGTCGGCGCCGCTGCG
TTTCCCGGAACCACGCCCAGAGCAGCCGCGTCCCTGCGCAAACCCAGGGCTGCCTTGGAAAAGGCGCAAC
CCCAACCCCCTCGAGCCGCGGCCAAAGTGGATCTCTGCTGTCCCTGTAATAAACCCGAAAATTTTGAATT
TTTGTAATTTGTTTTTGTAATTCTTTAGTTTGTATGTCTGTTGCTATTATGTCTACTATTCTTTCCCCTG
CACTGTACCCCCCAATCCCCCCTTTTCTTTTAAAATTGTGGATGAATACTGCCATTTGTCTCGAGGTCGA
GAATTCGGTACCTTAAGCGTAATCTGGAACATCGTATGGGTAAGATCCACCAGATCCACCAGATCCACCT
CTAGAATTCTTTTCATTGAGTTCTTCTACTTGCATTTGCAAACAGAGAGAATGACGCGCCTGTTTCAGGG
ATTCTTTAGCCTTAGCAAGGTCTTCTTTTAACTTGTTGTATTGCTGCACATCAAAGTGCTGTTGCTTTGA
TTTCTTGTGGAAGAACTGAAGAAATTGCCTACTCTTAACAGCTGAGTAAGTATAATCCTGTCGAGTGACT
ATAAAGTATGCAAAAAAGACCATAGAATTTGCAAATGTGATGAAGTATGTAACTGGCTCCATGATATCCC
AGGAGTACACCCACCACGTGAGCCAGGCCAGTGCCCCACCCTGAATGGACAGCAGTGCCAATCCAGCCCA
CAGGAGTCCACTGGTTTTGGCTTCCGAATGAGCTTCTATTCCAGCTTTCACCTGTTCAAGGGGCTGCAGC
TGTTCCTTCAGGTGGTCAATTTTCTCCAGTAAATGGTGCTCTCTCTTTTTCTGAGACTCTTCTAAATGCA
AGATTGTAAATAGTCTGTGAACCAAAGATTTCATGTGTTCCATCTCAGCAGTGTGCTCATTACTTGGTTT
TTCTCTCTTTGGACACTGCACATCATATGCTATTTTATTAATGACAAGTTTAAAATCATTCATTAGCAAA
ATATCCATCAAGGTAGAAGCTGAAATCATGTTGCCATCTGCTGTGAAGATGGCTGCAGTTTTGATACCCT
TATCTTCATTTTGTAGGTCCTGAAGGAATGAACCAACTGTTGACAACATTGGTTTGACTACGAATTGACA
ACGTTCTTTTCTAGATGGCAAGGTAAGTGTTACCAAGGGAAGGCCATGTCTATAATTAACTGTTATTTCA
TCAGGTGGCACCACGGTACTATAATGGTGTGACTGGTAGTATTTCACATTTCCACACAGCTTCACACGCA
AAACCTGGGGCGGAGGCGGCAGCGGCCACGGGCGCGCTGGGCGCCAGGTGCCAGGGGTCGGCAGCAGCCG
CGTGCGCCACGGCCAGAGGCCCCTCTGGAGCATGCTAGCCGGATCTGACGGTTCACTAAACCAGCTCTGC
TTATATAGACCTCCCACCGTACACGCCTACCGCCCATTTGCGTCAATGGGGCGGAGTTGTTACGACATTT
TGGAAAGTCCCGTTGATTTTGGTGCCAAAACAAACTCCCATTGACGTCAATGGGGTGGAGACTTGGAAAT
CCCCGTGAGTCAAACCGCTATCCACGCCCATTGATGTACTGCCAAAACCGCATCACCATGGTAATAGCGA
TGACTAATACGTAGATGTACTGCCAAGTAGGAAAGTCCCATAAGGTCATGTACTGGGCATAATGCCAGGC
GGGCCATTTACCGTCATTGACGTCAATAGGGGGCGTACTTGGCATATGATAGTCCATTTTAAAACATAAT
TTTAAAACTGCAAACTACCCAAGAAATTATTACTTTCTACGTCACGTATTTTGTACTAATATCTTTGTGT
TTACAGTCAAATTAATTCCAATTATCTCTCTAACAGCCTTGTATCGTATATGCAAATATGAAGGAATCAT
GGGAAATAGGCCCTCGGTGAAGGGGGCGGCCGCTCGAGGCTAGTCTCGTGATCGATACCGTCGAGATCCG
TTCACTAATCGAATGGATCTGTCTCTGTCTCTCTCTCCACCTTCTTCTTCTATTCCTTCGGGCCTGTCGG
GTCCCCTCGGGGTTGGGAGGTGGGTCTGAAACGATAATGGTGAATATCCCTGCCTAACTCTATTCACTAT
AGAAAGTACAGCAAAAACTATTCTTAAACCTACCAAGCCTCCTACTATCATTATGAATAATTTTATATAC
CACAGCCAATTTGTTATGTTAAACCAATTCCACAAACTTGCCCATTTATCTAATTCCAATAATTCTTGTT
CATTCTTTTCTTGCTGGTTTTGCGATTCTTCAATTAAGGAGTGTATTAAGCTTGTGTAATTGTTAATTTC
TCTGTCCCACTCCATCCAGGTCGTGTGATTCCAAATCTGTTCCAGAGATTTATTACTCCAACTAGCATTC
CAAGGCACAGCAGTGGTGCAAATGAGTTTTCCAGAGCAACCCCAAATCCCCAGGAGCTGTTGATCCTTTA
GGTATCTTTCCACAGCCAGGATTCTTGCCTGGAGCTGCTTGATGCCCCAGACTGTGAGTTGCAACAGATG
CTGTTGCGCCTCAATAGCCCTCAGCAAATTGTTCTGCTGCTGCACTATACCAGACAATAATTGTCTGGCC
TGTACCGTCAGCGTCATTGACGCTGCGCCCATAGTGCTTCCTGCTGCTCCCAAGAACCCAAGGAACAAAG
CTCCTATTCCCACTGCTCTTTTTTCTCTCTGCACCACTCTTCTCTTTGCCTTGGTGGGTGCTACTCCTAA
TGGTTCAATTTTTACTACTTTATATTTATATAATTCACTTCTCCAATTGTCCCTCATATCTCCTCCTCCA
GGTCTGAAGATCAGCGGCCGCTTGCTGTGCGGTGGTCTTACTTTTGTTTTGCTCTTCCTCTATCTTGTCT
AAAGCTTCCTTGGTGTCTTTTATCTCTATCCTTTGATGCACACAATAGAGGGTTGCTACTGTATTATATA
ATGATCTAAGTTCTTCTGATCCTGTCTGAAGGGATGGTTGTAGCTGTCCCAGTATTTGTCTACAGCCTTC
TGATGTTTCTAACAGGCCAGGATTAACTGCGAATCGTTCTAGCTCCCTGCTTGCCCATACTATATGTTTT
AATTTATATTTTTTCTTTCCCCCTGGCCTTAACCGAATTTTTTCCCATCGCGATCTAATTCTCCCCCGCT
TAATACTGACGCTCTCGCACCCATCTCTCTCCTTCTAGCCTCCGCTAGTCAAAATTTTTGGCGTACTCAC
CAGTCGCCGCCCCTCGCCTCTTGCCGTGCGCGCTTCAGCAAGCCGAGTCCTGCGTCGAGAGAGCTCCTCT
GGTTTCCCTTTCGCTTTCAAGTCCCTGTTCGGGCGCCACTGCTAGAGATTTTCCACACTGACTAAAAGGG
TCTGAGGGATCTCTAGTTACCAGAGTCACACAACAGACGGGCACACACTACTTGAAGCACTCAAGGCAAG
CTTTATTGAGGCTTAAGCAGTGGGTTCCCTAGTTAGCCAGAGAGCTCCCAGGCTCAGATCTGGTCTAACC
AGAGAGACCCGTTTATGTATCGAGCTAGGCACTTAAATACAATATCTCTGCAATGCGGCAATTCAGTGGT
TCGTCCAATCCATGTCAGACCCGTCTGTTGCCTTCCTAATAAGGCACGATCGTACCACCTTACTTCCACC
AATCGGCATGCACGGTGCTTTTTCTCTCCTTGTAAGGCATGTTGCTAACTCATCGTTACCATGTTGCAAG
ACTACAAGAGTATTGCATAAGACTACATTAAGCTTGCAGCTCCAGCTTTTGTTCCCTTTAGTGAGGGTTA
ATTGCGCGCTTGGCGTAATCATGGTCATAGCTGTTTCCTGTGTGAAATTGTTATCCGCTCACAATTCCAC
ACAACATACGAGCCGGAAGCATAAAGTGTAAAGCCTGGGGTGCCTAATGAGTGAGCTAACTCACATTAAT
TGCGTTGCGCTCACTGCCCGCTTTCCAGTCGGGAAACCTGTCGTGCCAGCTGCATTAATGAATCGGCCAA
CGCGCGGGGAGAGGCGGTTTGCGTATTGGGCGCTCTTCCGCTTCCTCGCTCACTGACTCGCTGCGCTCGG
TCGTTCGGCTGCGGCGAGCGGTATCAGCTCACTCAAAGGCGGTAATACGGTTATCCACAGAATCAGGGGA
TAACGCAGGAAAGAACATGTGAGCAAAAGGCCAGCAAAAGGCCAGGAACCGTAAAAAGGCCGCGTTGCTG
GCGTTTTTCCATAGGCTCCGCCCCCCTGACGAGCATCACAAAAATCGACGCTCAAGTCAGAGGTGGCGAA
ACCCGACAGGACTATAAAGATACCAGGCGTTTCCCCCTGGAAGCTCCCTCGTGCGCTCTCCTGTTCCGAC
CCTGCCGCTTACCGGATACCTGTCCGCCTTTCTCCCTTCGGGAAGCGTGGCGCTTTCTCATAGCTCACGC
TGTAGGTATCTCAGTTCGGTGTAGGTCGTTCGCTCCAAGCTGGGCTGTGTGCACGAACCCCCCGTTCAGC
CCGACCGCTGCGCCTTATCCGGTAACTATCGTCTTGAGTCCAACCCGGTAAGACACGACTTATCGCCACT
GGCAGCAGCCACTGGTAACAGGATTAGCAGAGCGAGGTATGTAGGCGGTGCTACAGAGTTCTTGAAGTGG
TGGCCTAACTACGGCTACACTAGAAGAACAGTATTTGGTATCTGCGCTCTGCTGAAGCCAGTTACCTTCG
GAAAAAGAGTTGGTAGCTCTTGATCCGGCAAACAAACCACCGCTGGTAGCGGTGGTTTTTTTGTTTGCAA
GCAGCAGATTACGCGCAGAAAAAAAGGATCTCAAGAAGATCCTTTGATCTTTTCTACGGGGTCTGACGCT
CAGTGGAACGAAAACTCACGTTAAGGGATTTTGGTCATGAGATTATCAAAAAGGATCTTCACCTAGATCC
TTTTAAATTAAAAATGAAGTTTTAAATCAATCTAAAGTATATATGAGTAAACTTGGTCTGACAGTTACCA
ATGCTTAATCAGTGAGGCACCTATCTCAGCGATCTGTCTATTTCGTTCATCCATAGTTGCCTGACTCCCC
GTCGTGTAGATAACTACGATACGGGAGGGCTTACCATCTGGCCCCAGTGCTGCAATGATACCGCGAGACC
CACGCTCACCGGCTCCAGATTTATCAGCAATAAACCAGCCAGCCGGAAGGGCCGAGCGCAGAAGTGGTCC
TGCAACTTTATCCGCCTCCATCCAGTCTATTAATTGTTGCCGGGAAGCTAGAGTAAGTAGTTCGCCAGTT
AATAGTTTGCGCAACGTTGTTGCCATTGCTACAGGCATCGTGGTGTCACGCTCGTCGTTTGGTATGGCTT
CATTCAGCTCCGGTTCCCAACGATCAAGGCGAGTTACATGATCCCCCATGTTGTGCAAAAAAGCGGTTAG
CTCCTTCGGTCCTCCGATCGTTGTCAGAAGTAAGTTGGCCGCAGTGTTATCACTCATGGTTATGGCAGCA
CTGCATAATTCTCTTACTGTCATGCCATCCGTAAGATGCTTTTCTGTGACTGGTGAGTACTCAACCAAGT
CATTCTGAGAATAGTGTATGCGGCGACCGAGTTGCTCTTGCCCGGCGTCAATACGGGATAATACCGCGCC
ACATAGCAGAACTTTAAAAGTGCTCATCATTGGAAAACGTTCTTCGGGGCGAAAACTCTCAAGGATCTTA
CCGCTGTTGAGATCCAGTTCGATGTAACCCACTCGTGCACCCAACTGATCTTCAGCATCTTTTACTTTCA
CCAGCGTTTCTGGGTGAGCAAAAACAGGAAGGCAAAATGCCGCAAAAAAGGGAATAAGGGCGACACGGAA
ATGTTGAATACTCATACTCTTCCTTTTTCAATATTATTGAAGCATTTATCAGGGTTATTGTCTCATGAGC
GGATACATATTTGAATGTATTTAGAAAAATAAACAAATAGGGGTTCCGCGCACATTTCCCCGAAAAGTGC
CACCTAAATTGTAAGCGTTAATATTTTGTTAAAATTCGCGTTAAATTTTTGTTAAATCAGCTCATTTTTT
AACCAATAGGCCGAAATCGGCAAAATCCCTTATAAATCAAAAGAATAGACCGAGATAGGGT
[37 nt withheld, positions 8462-8498]
AAAGAACGTGGACTCCAACGTCAAAGG
[49 nt withheld, positions 8526-8574]
T
[91 nt withheld, positions 8576-8666]
G
[124 nt withheld, positions 8668-8791]
CCCATTCGCCATTCAGGCTGCGCAACTGTTGGGAAGGGCGATCGGTGCGGGCCTCTTCGCTATTACGCCA
GCTGGCGAAAGGGGGATGTGCTGCAAGGCGATTAAGTTGGGTAACGCCAGGGTTTTCCCAGTCACGACGT
TGTAAAACGACGGCCAGTGAGCGCGCGTAATACGACTCACTATAGGGCGAATTGGGTACGTCCCTAGGCC
TCCAAAAAAGCCTCCTCACTACTTCTGGAATAGCTCAGAGGCCGAGGCGGCCTCGGCCTCTGCATAAAT
Features (pLannotate 1.2.2; 30 found; start..end, strand, type, name):
     63..84      -  rep_origin     SV40 ori (fragment): SV40 origin of replication
    103..224     -  polyA_signal   SV40 poly(A) signal: SV40 polyadenylation signal
    296..529     -  LTR            3' LTR (ΔU3): self-inactivating 3' long terminal repeat (LTR) from HIV-1
    531..593     -  CDS            nef (fragment): NEF_HV1Z2 - Experimental evidence at protein level: Swiss-Prot protein existence level 1. Extracellular Nef protein targets CD4(+) T-lymphocytes for apoptosis by interacting with CXCR4 surface receptors. From Human immunodeficiency virus type 1 group M subtype D (isolate Z2/CDC-Z34) (HIV-1).
    906..1931    -  CDS            HygR: aminoglycoside phosphotransferase from E. coli; aph(4)-Ia; confers resistance to hygromycin
   1949..2244    -  promoter       PGK promoter (fragment): mouse phosphoglycerate kinase 1 promoter
   2508..2625    -  misc_feature   cPPT/CTS: central polypurine tract and central termination sequence of HIV-1
   2674..2702    -  CDS            3xHA (fragment): three tandem HA epitope tags
   2739..3743    -  CDS            MCUB: MCUB_HUMAN - Also known as CCDC109B From Homo sapiens (Human).
   3773..3976    -  promoter       CMV promoter: human cytomegalovirus (CMV) immediate early promoter
   3977..4111    -  enhancer       CMV enhancer (fragment): human cytomegalovirus immediate early enhancer; contains an 18-bp deletion relative to the standard CMV enhancer
   4102..4285    -  promoter       U6 promoter (fragment): RNA polymerase III promoter for human U6 snRNA
   4335..4435    -  CDS            Rev (fragment): human immunodeficiency virus 1 (HIV-1) Rev protein; rev; enhances nuclear export of unspliced and incompletely spliced viral mRNAs
   4812..5045    -  misc_feature   RRE: The Rev response element (RRE) of HIV-1 allows for Rev-dependent mRNA export from the nucleus to the cytoplasm.
   5191..5554    -  CDS            HIV-1 gag (fragment): gag protein from human immunodeficiency virus 1; gag
   5538..5663    -  misc_feature   HIV-1 Ψ: packaging signal of human immunodeficiency virus type 1
   5710..5890    -  LTR            5' LTR (truncated): truncated 5' long terminal repeat (LTR) from HIV-1
   5891..6117    -  promoter       RSV promoter: Rous sarcoma virus enhancer/promoter
   6145..6163    -  promoter       T3 promoter: promoter for bacteriophage T3 RNA polymerase
   6208..6224    -  protein_bind   lac operator: The lac repressor binds to the lac operator to inhibit transcription in E. coli. This inhibition can be relieved by adding lactose or isopropyl-β-D-thiogalactopyranoside (IPTG). lac repressor encoded by lacI
   6232..6262    -  promoter       lac promoter: promoter for the E. coli lac operon
   6277..6298    -  protein_bind   CAP binding site: CAP binding activates transcription in the presence of cAMP. E. coli catabolite activator protein
   6311..6403    -  CDS            lacI (fragment): lac repressor; lacI; The lac repressor binds to the lac operator to inhibit transcription in E. coli. This inhibition can be relieved by adding lactose or isopropyl-β-D-thiogalactopyranoside (IPTG).
   6586..7174    -  rep_origin     ori: high-copy-number ColE1/pMB1/pBR322/pUC origin of replication
   7345..8205    -  CDS            AmpR: β-lactamase; bla; confers resistance to ampicillin, carbenicillin, and related antibiotics
   8206..8310    -  promoter       AmpR promoter: bla
   8363..8791    -  rep_origin     f1 ori (sequence partly withheld): f1 bacteriophage origin of replication; arrow indicates direction of (+) strand synthesis
   8796..8951    -  CDS            lacZα (fragment): LacZα fragment of β-galactosidase; lacZ fragment
   8959..8977    +  promoter       T7 promoter: promoter for bacteriophage T7 RNA polymerase
   8998..63      -  rep_origin     SV40 ori (across the origin): SV40 origin of replication
