[The description below was written by a language model from this plasmid's Addgene catalogue record and pLannotate feature annotations shown in this document.]
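Description:
MCUb-HA-pLYS5 is a lentiviral mammalian expression plasmid of about 9.1 kb that carries human MCUB (also known as CCDC109B) in the pLYS5 backbone. MCUB is the paralog of the mitochondrial calcium uniporter pore subunit. In bacteria the plasmid replicates from a high-copy ColE1/pUC-type origin and is selected with ampicillin through the β-lactamase gene. An f1 origin and remnants of a lac/lacZα cloning region with T3 and T7 promoters are also present.

The viral portion has the layout of a third-generation, self-inactivating HIV-1 transfer vector. An RSV promoter fused to a truncated 5' LTR drives genomic RNA production in packaging cells. It is followed by the Ψ packaging signal with a partial gag sequence, the Rev response element for nuclear export of the unspliced transcript, a cPPT/CTS element, and a ΔU3 3' LTR that disables LTR promoter activity after integration. An SV40 polyadenylation signal lies downstream of the 3' LTR.

Within the provirus, a CMV enhancer/promoter drives the MCUB coding sequence, which was inserted by Gibson assembly and carries a C-terminal HA epitope. The annotation detects this tag only as a short match to a 3xHA element, consistent with a single HA copy. Unusually, the annotated cPPT/CTS sits between the MCUB-HA cassette and a second cassette in which a partial mouse PGK promoter drives the hygromycin resistance gene, allowing selection of stably transduced cells. A U6 promoter fragment upstream of the CMV enhancer appears to be a backbone remnant with no annotated payload.

The construct is intended for stable, hygromycin-selectable expression of HA-tagged MCUB in mammalian cells. The associated work addresses how MCUB inhibits mitochondrial calcium uptake, and the tag permits antibody-based detection of the protein.
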