Addgene plasmid #236790: MCUb-HA-pLYS5
Purpose: Clone MCUB into pLYS5 (Hygro resistance) with HA tag
Depositing lab: Dipayan Chaudhuri. Depositing organization: University of Utah. Publication: Mechanism of MCUB-Dependent Inhibition of Mitochondrial Calcium Uptake. Rai NK, Eberhardt DR, Balynas AM, MacEwen MJS, Bratt AR, Sancak Y, Chaudhuri D. J Cell Physiol. 2025 Apr;240(4):e70033. doi: 10.1002/jcp.70033. PubMed 40227803.
Backbone
  Vector backbone: pLYS5
  Backbone size w/o insert (bp): 7999
  Vector type: Mammalian Expression, Lentiviral
  Selectable markers: Hygromycin
Growth in bacteria
  Bacterial resistance: Ampicillin, 100 μg/mL
  Growth temperature: Room Temperature
  Growth strain: NEB Stable
  Copy number: High Copy
Gene/Insert
  Gene/Insert name: MCUB
  Species: H. sapiens (human)
  Insert size (bp): 1071
  Entrez Gene: MCUB (a.k.a. CCDC109B)
  Promoter: CMV
  Tag / fusion protein: HA (C terminal on insert)
  Cloning method: Gibson Cloning
Terms and licenses: Academic/Nonprofit Terms; Industry Terms: Not Available to Industry
Depositor comments: Please visit https://doi.org/10.1101/2024.11.25.625228 for bioRxiv preprint.
How to cite: MCUb-HA-pLYS5 was a gift from Dipayan Chaudhuri (Addgene plasmid # 236790 ; http://n2t.net/addgene:236790 ; RRID:Addgene_236790)
